>Addgene plasmid #113004 | pCaSpeR eGFP-dhd | addgene full sequence | sequence record 217683 | Addgene NGS Result
TTGAGATCCTTTTTTTCTGCGCGTAATCTGCTGCTTGCAAACAAAAAAACCACCGCTACCAGCGGTGGTT
TGTTTGCCGGATCAAGAGCTACCAACTCTTTTTCCGAAGGTAACTGGCTTCAGCAGAGCGCAGATACCAA
ATACTGTTCTTCTAGTGTAGCCGTAGTTAGGCCACCACTTCAAGAACTCTGTAGCACCGCCTACATACCT
CGCTCTGCTAATCCTGTTACCAGTGGCTGCTGCCAGTGGCGATAAGTCGTGTCTTACCGGGTTGGACTCA
AGACGATAGTTACCGGATAAGGCGCAGCGGTCGGGCTGAACGGGGGGTTCGTGCACACAGCCCAGCTTGG
AGCGAACGACCTACACCGAACTGAGATACCTACAGCGTGAGCTATGAGAAAGCGCCACGCTTCCCGAAGG
GAGAAAGGCGGACAGGTATCCGGTAAGCGGCAGGGTCGGAACAGGAGAGCGCACGAGGGAGCTTCCAGGG
GGAAACGCCTGGTATCTTTATAGTCCTGTCGGGTTTCGCCACCTCTGACTTGAGCGTCGATTTTTGTGAT
GCTCGTCAGGGGGGCGGAGCCTATGGAAAAACGCCTTCTTCTTGAACTCGGGCTCGGTGCCAGTATACCT
CAAATGGTTGTCGTACCTCTCATGGTTCCGTTACGCCAACGAGGGTCTGCTGATTAACCAATGGGCGGAC
GTGGAGCCGGGCGAAATTAGCTGCACATCGTCGAACACCACGTGCCCCAGTTCGGGCAAGGTCATCCTGG
AGACGCTTAACTTCTCCGCCGCCGATCTGCCGCTGGACTACGTGGGTCTGGCCCATGATGAAATAACATA
AGGTGGTCCCGTCGATAGCCGAAGCTTACCGAAGTATACACTTAAATTCAGTGCACGTTTGCTTGTTGAG
AGGAAAGGTTGTGTGCGGACGAATTTTTTTTTGAAAACATTAACCCTTACGTGGAATAAAAAAAAATGAA
ATATTGCAAATTTTGCTGCAAAGCTGTGACTGGAGTAAAATTAATTCACGTGCCGAAGTGTGCTATTAAG
AGAAAATTGTGGGAGCAGAGCCTTGGGTGCAGCCTTGGTGAAAACTCCCAAATTTGTGATACCCACTTTA
ATGATTCGCAGTGGAAGGCTGCACCTGCAAAAGGTCAGACATTTAAAAGGAGGCGACTCAACGCAGATGC
CGTACCTAGTAAAGTGATAGAGCCTGAACCAGAAAAGATAAAAGAAGGCTATACCAGTGGGAGTACACAA
ACAGAGTAAGTTTGAATAGTAAAAAAAATCATTTATGTAAACAATAACGTGACTGTGCGTTAGGTCCTGT
TCATTGTTTAATGAAAATAAGAGCTTGAGGGAAAAAATTCGTACTTTGGAGTACGAAATGCGTCGTTTAG
AGCAGCAGCCGAATTAATTCTAGTTCCAGTGAAATCCAAGCATTTTCTAAATTAAATGTATTCTTATTAT
TATAGTTGTTATTTTTGATATATATAAACAACACTATTATGCCCACCATTTTTTTGAGATGCATCTACAC
AAGGAACAAACACTGGATGTCACTTTCAGTTCAAATTGTAACGCTAATCACTCCGAACAGGTCACAAAAA
ATTACCTTAAAAAGTCATAATATTAAATTAGAATAAATATAGCTGTGAGGGAAATATATACAAATATATT
GGAGCAAATAAATTGTACATACAAATATTTATTACTAATTTCTATTGAGACGAAATGAACCACTCGGAAC
CATTTGAGCGAACCGAATCGCGCGGAACTAACGACAGTCGCTCCAAGGTCGTCGAACAAAAGGTGAATGT
GTTGCGGAGAGCGGGTGGGAGACAGCGAAAGAGCAACTACGAAACGTGGTGTGGTGGAGGTGAATTATGA
AGAGGGCGCGCGATTTGAAAAGTATGTATATAAAAAATATATCCCGGTGTTTTATGTAGCGATAAACGAG
TTTTTGATGTAAGGTATGCAGGTGTGTAAGTCTTTTGGTTAGAAGACAAATCCAAAGTCTACTTGTGGGG
ATGTTCGAAGGGGAAATACTTGTATTCTATAGGTCATATCTTGTTTTTATTGGCACAAATATAATTACAT
TAGCTTTTTGAGGGGGCAATAAACAGTAAACACGATGGTAATAATGGTAAAAAAAAAAAACAAGCAGTTA
TTTCGGATATATGTCGGCTACTCCTTGCGTCGGGCCCGAAGTCTTAGAGCCAGATATGCGAGCACCCGGA
AGCTCACGATGAGAATGGCCAGACCCACGTAGTCCAGCGGCAGATCGGCGGCGGAGAAGTTAAGCGTCTC
CAGGATGACCTTGCCCGAACTGGGGCACGTGGTGTTCGACGATGTGCAGCTAATTTCGCCCGGCTCCACG
TCCGCCCATTGGTTAATCAGCAGACCCTCGTTGGCGTAACGGAACCATGAGAGGTACGACAACCATTTGA
GGTATACTGGCACCGAGCCCGAGTTCAAGAAGAAGCCGCCAAAGAGCAGGAATGGTATGATAACCGGCGG
ACCCACAGACAGCGCCATCGAGGTCGAGGAGCTGGCGCAGGATATTAGATATCCGAAGGACGTTGACACA
TTGGCCACCAGAGTGACCAGCGCCAGGCAGTTGAAGAAGTGCAGCACTCCGGCCCGCAGTCCGATCATCG
GATAGGCAATCGCCGTGAAGACCAGTGGCACTGTGAGAAAAAGCGGCAATTCGGCAATCGTTTTGCCCAG
AAAGTATGTGTCACAGCGATAAAGTCGACTTCGGGCCTCCCTCATAAAAACTGGCAGCTCTGAGGTGAAC
ACCTAAATCGAATCGATTCATTAGAAAGTTAGTAAATTATTGAAATGCAAATGTATTCTAAACATGACTT
ACATTTATCGTGGCAAAGACGTTTTGAAAGGTCATGTTGGTCAGGAAGAGGAAGATGGCTCCGTTGATAT
TCATCACACCCACTTGCGTGAGTTGTTGGCCCAAAAAGATGAGGCCAATCAAGATGGCAACCATCTGCAA
ATTAAAATGTTACTCGCATCTCATTAATATTCGCGAGTTAAATGAAATTTATTTATCTTCTGCAAAACTA
TAAACTATACATCTCATTGAAAAAAACTAAGAAGGGTGTGGAATCAGGCAATTCTATCTAAAATCTAGCG
AATTTGTTTCCAAGAATTGTAAGCGTTATATCATTTGTTTCCACTGGAACCACTCACCGTTGTCTGAATA
AGTCGCACTTTTACGAGGAGTGGTTCCTTGAGCACCGACAGCCAGGATCGCCACAGGACCGCCCGGAACT
GCATGAACCAGGTGGCCTTGTAGGTGTACCCATTCTCCGGCTGCTCCAGTGGCTTCTCCAGATTTTTGGT
GGCCAACAACTGCTCCATATCCCGGGCTACTTTGCTAATGGCAAAATTGTCGCATATCTTGGCGATCCGA
TCACGGGACTCGATCTCCCGTCCGGGCACAACGGCCAACACCTGTACGTAAAAGTCCGCCGGATTGTAGT
TGGTAGGACACTGGGCACCCACGCTGGATAGGAGTTGAGATGTTATGTAATACTAGATACCCTTAATAAA
CACATCGAACTCACTAGGAAAAGAAGTCGACGGCTTCGCTGGGAGTGCCCAAGAAAGCTACCCTGCCCTC
GGCCATCAGAAGGATCTTGTCAAAGAGCTCAAACAGCTCGGAAGACGGCTGATGAATGGTCAGGATGACG
GTCTTGCCCTTCTGCGACAGCTTCTTCAGCACCTGGACGACGCTGTGGGCGGTAAAGGAGTCCAGTCCGG
AGGTGGGCTCATCGCAGATCAGAAGCGGCGGATCGGTTAGAGCCTCGGAGGCGAATGCCAGACGCTTCCT
TTCTCCGCCGGACAGACCTTTCACCCTGCCGGGCACACCGATGATCGTGTGCTGACATTTGCTGAGCGAA
AGCTCCTGGATCACCTGATCCACGCGGGCCACTCGCTGCCGATAGGTCAGATGTCGTGGCATCCGCACCA
TGGCTTGGAAAATCAGGTGTTCCCTGGCCGTTAGGGAGCCGATAAAGAGGTCATCCTGCTGGACATAGGC
GCACCTGGCCTGCATCTCCTTGGCGTCCACAGGTTGGCCATTGAGCAGTCGCATCCCGGATGGCGATACT
TGGATGCCCTGCGGCGATCGAAAGGCAAGGGCATTCAGCAGGGTCGTCTTTCCGGCACCGGAACTGCCCA
TCACGGCCAAAAGTTCGCCCGGATAGGCCACGCCGCAAACTGAGTTTCAAATTGGTAATTGGACCCTTTA
TTAAGATTTCACACAGATCAGCCGACTGCGAATAGAAACTCACCGTTCTTGAGCAAATGTTTCCTGGGCG
CCGGTATGTGTCGCTCGTTGCAGAATAGTCCGCGTGTCCGGTTGACCAGCTGCCGCCATCCGGAGCCCGG
CTGATTGACCGCCCCAAAGATGTCCATATTGTGCCAGGCATAGGTGAGGTTCTCGGCTAGTTGGCCGCTC
CCTGAACCGGAGTCCTCCGGCGGACTGGGTGGCCGGAGCGTGCCGTAGTTTTTGGCCTGCCCGAAGCCCT
GGTTAATGCAGCTCTGCGAAGCCGCTCCGCTGTCACCCTGCAATGATAGGGGATCTCAAATATCAACTAC
AAGCGTTATGCTCATCTAACCCCGAACAAAAAGTACCCCGAAGTATCCTACGAAGTAGGTTTATACTTTT
ATTTATTTTTTGTGCATCTAGGATCAGCTTAAAATATCTGGTTGTTATATTTTTTGTAAAAAAGAATATA
GTCGAAAATGAATGCCTTTAGATGTCTTGATCATGATATGATCTCAAAAATTGTCTTATATAGCGAGAAC
AGCTACCAGAATAATCTGTTTCGTGTCACTATTTGTTTGTGCAATTGCGGTTTGGGATTTTTGTGGGTCG
CAGTTCTCACGCCGCAGACAATTTGATGTTGCAATCGCAGTTCCTATAGATCAAGTGAACTTAAGATGTA
TGCACATGTACTACTCACATTGTTCAGATGCTCGGCAGATGGGTGTTTGCTGCCTCCGCGAATTAATAGC
TCCTGATCCTCTTGGCCCATTGCCGGGATTTTTCACACTTTCCCCTGCTTACCCACCCAAAACCAATCAC
CACCCCAATCACTCAAAAAACAAACAAAAATAAGAAGCGAGAGGAGTTTTGGCACAGCACTTTGTGTTTA
ATTGATGGCGTAAACCGCTTGGAGCTTCGTCACGAAACCGCTGACAAAATGCAACTGAAGGCGGACATTG
ACGCTACGTAACGCTACAAACGGTGGCGAAAGAGATAGCGGACGCAGCGGCGAAAGAGACGGCGATATTT
CTGTGGACAGAGAAGGAGGCAAACAGCGCTGACTTTGAGTGGAATGTCATTTTGAGTGAGAGGTAATCGA
AAGAACCTGGTACATCAAATACCCTTGGATCGAAGTAAATTTAAAACTGATCAGATAAGTTCAATGATAT
CCAGTGCAGTAAAAAAAAAAAATGTTTTTTTTATCTACTTTCCGCAAAAATGGGTTTTATTAACTTACAT
ACATACTAGAATTCGGTACCCGCCCGGGGATCAGATCCGCGGCCGCATAGGCCACTAGTCAGTTCGTCCA
GCTTGGGTGCTATTATCTTGCAAGGTCCGCACCAGTCTGCATAAAAATCAATTACCACCAGCTTGTCCTC
GGCGAGGATTAGCTGCTGGTCAAGATCGTCCTTGTTCCGCACTGGGTACACCATGACTTTAACTAAATTC
CCAACGGATTGCAAATCGAAACGAAACAAAAAAAAAAAAAAATGGGAAGAGAAGAAAGAAAAAAAAAAGG
AAAATGTTAGAAAATCTTGTTTTGGGTGTAAAATTCACTTGATTTGTTTTGTTACTTTTGAATTTTAATG
GAGCTCTGCCCTCGCCGAGATATCAGCCCGAAATGAAAATTGTAGGGCGGCAGGCGTTCTTTTATACAGT
TTTCGCCAAATATTTTGCGGCCTTCTTGGATTGAAAAAAAAGTGTTTTCAAATGTCAGCGGCGCGGTGTG
TTGAGGTGAGTTTGGCTTCGAACCTACCACGGCTATGGCAACACTCGAGGAAAATATTAGTACTATGTCG
TGTGACGCCATTATTTTGCCATAATTACGATAATAATATTCATATCGATATCGATAGACCTGCCGTGGTG
AATAAGTATGTTCCCCACCCCCCAACACACTCGGTTGGCTTTCCCAACGACCTGGCAACCCTAACACGCC
CGCCATTTTGCACTCTCCATGGGCCGCCATTTTGTTTAGCGGCCACGCGAGAATTCAGCATGCAAATTGG
CGGGAATTCCACTCTACACACCGCCACTTGGAGACCCCTATAAAGTCGCCCACGCAGCCGCCATTTCAAT
CAGTTCACAATTTGCAGCGAAAGCGCCAACAGCCCCATCACGTCAAGTTCTTTAATTTAAAAAAAAGAAG
AAAAACACTTTGCTAATCCTCGCGACATAAAAGCGGCCGCCATGGTGAGCAAGGGCGAGGAGCTGTTCAC
CGGGGTGGTGCCCATCCTGGTCGAGCTGGACGGCGACGTAAACGGCCACAAGTTCAGCGTGTCCGGCGAG
GGCGAGGGCGATGCCACCTACGGCAAGCTGACCCTGAAGTTCATCTGCACCACCAGCAAGCTGCCCGTGC
CCTGGCCCACCCTCGTGACCACCCTGACCTACGGCGTGCAGTGCTTCAGCCGCTACCCCGACCACATGAA
GCAGCACGACTTCTTCAAGTCCGCCATGCCCGAAGGCTACGTCCAGGAGCGCACCATCTTCTTCAAGGAC
GACGGCAACTACAAGACCCGCGCCGAGGTGAAGTTCGAGGGCGACACCCTGGTGAACCGCATCGAGCTGA
AGGGCATCGACTTCAAGGAGGACGGCAACATCCTGGGGCACAAGCTGGAGTACAACTACAACAGCCACAA
CGTCTATATCATGGCCGACAAGCAGAAGAACGGCATCAAGGTGAACTTCAAGATCCGCCACAACATCGAG
GACGGCAGCGTGCAGCTCGCCGACCACTACCAGCAGAACACCCCCATCGGCGACGGCCCCGTGCTGCTGC
CCGACAACCACTACCTGAGCACCCAGTCCGCCCTGAGCAAAGACCCCAACGAGAAGCGCGATCACATGGT
CCTGCTGGAGTTCGTGACCGCCGCCGGGATCACTCTCGGCATGGACGAGCTGTACAAGGGGCCCGGCGGA
AGTGGAATGGCATCCGTACGCACCATGAACGACTATCACAAGCGCATCGAGGCGGCCGACGACAAGCTAA
TCGTGCTGGATTTCTATGCGACATGGTGTGGTCCCTGCAAGGAAATGGAGAGCACCGTCAAATCGCTGGC
CAGAAAATACTCCAGCAAGGCGGTGGTGCTCAAGATCGATGTGGACAAATTCGAGGAGCTGACGGAGCGC
TACAAGGTGCGCAGCATGCCAACGTTTGTCTTTTTGCGCCAAAATCGACGCCTGGCCTCCTTTGCCGGCG
CCGACGAGCACAAGCTGACCAACATGATGGCCAAGCTGGTGAAGGCGTAAGCAGCAATCCTGCCCAGCAA
TTAGCAATCAGCAGCGCATCTTTTTTTTTTTTACTTATTTAACTCATCTTTTAAACATGTTCGCCTCATT
TGTGTTCGTTTATGTATTCGATGTTATGTGTATGCTCATGTGATGTTTAGCTTGTAAGCGCGAGATGTGG
GTAGCAGGAGATGCAGTGCAGCCAACAGCAGTGACCAGATGATATATGCTATGCTACTACTACTACTTAT
ATGCTATGATTTGTGGCGCGGAGGCGTGTCTGCGACACATAATCCCGCCCATTAGCTTTAAGATTCAGGC
ACTAAGAAGCAATTCGATCAATAAATTATTGTAACCACTCTGGACATTTAAATGTTAACTCGAGGCCTCG
AGGTCGACCTGCAGCCAAGCTTTGCGTACTCGCAAATTATTAAAAATAAAACTTTAAAAATAATTTCGTC
TAATTAATATTATGAGTTAATTCAAACCCCACGGACATGCTAAGGGTTAATCAACAATCATATCGCTGTC
TCACTCAGACTCAATACGACACTCAGAATACTATTCCTTTCACTCGCACTTATTGCAAGCATACGTTAAG
TGGATGTCTCTTGCCGACGGGACCACCTTATGTTATTTCATCATGGTCTGGCCATTCTCATCGTGAGCTT
CCGGGTGCTCGCATATCTGGCTCTAAGACTTCGGGCCCGACGCAAGGAGTAGCCGACATATATCCGAAAT
AACTGCTTGTTTTTTTTTTTTACCATTATTACCATCGTGTTTACTGTTTATTGCCCCCTCAAAAAGCTAA
TGTAATTATATTTGTGCCAATAAAAACAAGATATGACCTATAGAATACAAGTATTTCCCCTTCGAACATC
CCCACAAGTAGACTTTGGATTTGTCTTCTAACCAAAAGACTTACACACCTGCATACCTTACATCAAAAAC
TCGTTTATCGCTACATAAAACACCGGGATATATTTTTTATATACATACTTTTCAAATCGCGCGCCCTCTT
CATAATTCACCTCCACCACACCACGTTTCGTAGTTGCTCTTTCGCTGTCTCCCACCCGCTCTCCGCAACA
CATTCACCTTTTGTTCGACGACCTTGGAGCGACTGTCGTTAGTTCCGCGCGATTCGGTGCGGTATTTCAC
ACCGCATATGGTGCACTCTCAGTACAATCTGCTCTGATGCCGCATAGTTAAGCCAGCCCCGACACCCGCC
AACACCCGCTGACGCGCCCTGACGGGCTTGTCTGCTCCCGGCATCCGCTTACAGACAAGCTGTGACCGTC
TCCGGGAGCTGCATGTGTCAGAGGTTTTCACCGTCATCACCGAAACGCGCGAGACGAAAGGGCCTCGTGA
TACGCCTATTTTTATAGGTTAATGTCATGATAATAATGGTTTCTTAGACGTCAGGTGGCACTTTTCGGGG
AAATGTGCGCGGAACCCCTATTTGTTTATTTTTCTAAATACATTCAAATATGTATCCGCTCATGAGACAA
TAACCCTGATAAATGCTTCAATAATATTGAAAAAGGAAGAGTATGAGTATTCAACATTTCCGTGTCGCCC
TTATTCCCTTTTTTGCGGCATTTTGCCTTCCTGTTTTTGCTCACCCAGAAACGCTGGTGAAAGTAAAAGA
TGCTGAAGATCAGTTGGGTGCACGAGTGGGTTACATCGAACTGGATCTCAACAGCGGTAAGATCCTTGAG
AGTTTTCGCCCCGAAGAACGTTTTCCAATGATGAGCACTTTTAAAGTTCTGCTATGTGGCGCGGTATTAT
CCCGTATTGACGCCGGGCAAGAGCAACTCGGTCGCCGCATACACTATTCTCAGAATGACTTGGTTGAGTA
CTCACCAGTCACAGAAAAGCATCTTACGGATGGCATGACAGTAAGAGAATTATGCAGTGCTGCCATAACC
ATGAGTGATAACACTGCGGCCAACTTACTTCTGACAACGATCGGAGGACCGAAGGAGCTAACCGCTTTTT
TGCACAACATGGGGGATCATGTAACTCGCCTTGATCGTTGGGAACCGGAGCTGAATGAAGCCATACCAAA
CGACGAGCGTGACACCACGATGCCTGTAGCAATGGCAACAACGTTGCGCAAACTATTAACTGGCGAACTA
CTTACTCTAGCTTCCCGGCAACAATTAATAGACTGGATGGAGGCGGATAAAGTTGCAGGACCACTTCTGC
GCTCGGCCCTTCCGGCTGGCTGGTTTATTGCTGATAAATCTGGAGCCGGTGAGCGTGGGTCTCGCGGTAT
CATTGCAGCACTGGGGCCAGATGGTAAGCCCTCCCGTATCGTAGTTATCTACACGACGGGGAGTCAGGCA
ACTATGGATGAACGAAATAGACAGATCGCTGAGATAGGTGCCTCACTGATTAAGCATTGGTAACTGTCAG
ACCAAGTTTACTCATATATACTTTAGATTGATTTAAAACTTCATTTTTAATTTAAAAGGATCTAGGTGAA
GATCCTTTTTGATAATCTCATGACCAAAATCCCTTAACGTGAGTTTTCGTTCCACTGAGCGTCAGACCCC
GTAGAAAAGATCAAAGGATCTTC
Features (pLannotate 1.2.2; 13 found; start..end, strand, type, name):
      1..589     +  rep_origin     ori: high-copy-number ColE1/pMB1/pBR322/pUC origin of replication
    595..823     +  CDS            mini-white (fragment): Drosophila white gene eye color pigment; white; This is a modified version of the white gene lacking part of the first intron.
    824..1409    +  misc_feature   P element 5' end: No description available
   1420..5539    -  gene           mini-white: white; This modified version of the white gene lacks part of the first intron.
   5584..5724    -  CDS            Trx-2 (fragment): THIO2_DROME - Experimental evidence at protein level: Swiss-Prot protein existence level 1. Participates in various redox reactions through the reversible oxidation of its active center dithiol to a disulfide and catalyzes dithiol-disulfide exchange reactions. As a reducing substrate of peroxiredoxin 1, thioredoxin 2 is preferred over thioredoxin 1. From Drosophila melanogaster (Fruit fly).
   6482..7198    +  CDS            EGFP: EGFP is a basic (constitutively fluorescent) green fluorescent protein published in 1996, derived from Aequorea victoria. It is reported to be a rapidly-maturing weak dimer with moderate acid sensitivity.
   7217..7537    +  CDS            dhd: THIO1_DROME - Also known as Trx-1. Experimental evidence at protein level: Swiss-Prot protein existence level 1. Participates in various redox reactions through the reversible oxidation of its active center dithiol to a disulfide and catalyzes dithiol-disulfide exchange reactions. As a reducing substrate of peroxiredoxin 1, thioredoxin 2 is preferred over thioredoxin 1. Required for female meiosis and early embryonic development. From Drosophila melanogaster (Fruit fly).
   7933..8165    +  misc_feature   P element 3' end: P element 3' end
   8165..8668    +  gene           mini-white (fragment): white; This modified version of the white gene lacks part of the first intron.
   8667..8736    -  misc_feature   bom (fragment): basis of mobility region from pBR322
   8838..8873    -  CDS            rop (fragment): Rop protein, which maintains plasmids at low copy number; rop
   8968..9072    +  promoter       AmpR promoter: bla
   9073..9933    +  CDS            AmpR: β-lactamase; bla; confers resistance to ampicillin, carbenicillin, and related antibiotics
