[The description below was written by a language model from this plasmid's Addgene catalogue record and pLannotate feature annotations shown in this document.]
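Description:
pCaSpeR eGFP-dhd is a P element transformation vector built on the pCaSpeR4 backbone for germline insertion of a transgene into the Drosophila melanogaster genome. In bacteria it is maintained as a high-copy plasmid through a ColE1/pUC-type origin and selected with ampicillin via the bla (AmpR) gene and its promoter. Short remnants of the pBR322 bom and rop regions are also detected in the backbone. The roughly 10.1 kb sequence contains the P element 5' and 3' ends, which define the segment that is mobilised when a transposase source is supplied. Between these ends lies the mini-white gene, a version of white lacking part of its first intron. It restores eye pigmentation in a white mutant background and so serves as the visible marker for identifying transformant flies. Small white-derived fragments flanking the P element ends are also annotated, as is usual for this vector family.

The payload is the fly gene deadhead (dhd, also called Trx-1), encoding a thioredoxin that catalyses dithiol-disulfide exchange reactions and is required for female meiosis and early embryonic development. EGFP is placed directly upstream of the dhd coding sequence, with only a short gap between them, giving an N-terminally tagged EGFP-Dhd fusion. No promoter is annotated or stated in the record. There are several hundred unannotated bases on either side of the fusion, along with an oppositely oriented fragment matching the thioredoxin Trx-2. This might indicate that genomic flanking sequence was carried along, but the record does not confirm it, and the cloning sites are listed as unknown. The construct is suited to generating transgenic flies in which Dhd protein can be followed by fluorescence.
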