Addgene plasmid #113004: pCaSpeR eGFP-dhd
Purpose: P element vector for transposon insertion into Drosophila genome
Depositing lab: Terry Orr-Weaver. Depositing organization: Whitehead Institute for Biomedical Research.
Backbone
  Vector backbone: pCaSpeR4
  Vector type: P insertion vector
Growth in bacteria
  Bacterial resistance: Ampicillin, 100 μg/mL
  Growth temperature: 37°C
  Growth strain: DH5alpha
  Copy number: High Copy
Gene/Insert
  Gene/Insert name: dhd
  Species: D. melanogaster (fly)
  Entrez Gene: dhd (a.k.a. 4193, CG4193, Dmdhd, Dmeldhd, Dmel\CG4193, DmTrx-1, Trx-1)
  Tag / fusion protein: eGFP (N terminal on insert)
  Cloning method: Restriction Enzyme; 5′ cloning site Unknown (unknown if destroyed); 3′ cloning site Unknown (unknown if destroyed)
Terms and licenses: Academic/Nonprofit Terms; Industry Terms: Not Available to Industry
How to cite: pCaSpeR eGFP-dhd was a gift from Terry Orr-Weaver (Addgene plasmid # 113004 ; http://n2t.net/addgene:113004 ; RRID:Addgene_113004)
